>Addgene plasmid #187260 | pLL5.0-MRLC-DD-GFP | addgene full sequence | sequence record 433872 | Addgene NGS Result
GCGCACATTTCCCCGAAAAGTGCCACCTGACGTCGACGGATCGGGAGATCTCCCGATCCCCTATGGTGCA
CTCTCAGTACAATCTGCTCTGATGCCGCATAGTTAAGCCAGTATCTGCTCCCTGCTTGTGTGTTGGAGGT
CGCTGAGTAGTGCGCGAGCAAAATTTAAGCTACAACAAGGCAAGGCTTGACCGACAATTGCATGAAGAAT
CTGCTTAGGGTTAGGCGTTTTGCGCTGCTTCGCGATGTACGGGCCAGATATACGCGTTGACATTGATTAT
TGACTAGTTATTAATAGTAATCAATTACGGGGTCATTAGTTCATAGCCCATATATGGAGTTCCGCGTTAC
ATAACTTACGGTAAATGGCCCGCCTGGCTGACCGCCCAACGACCCCCGCCCATTGACGTCAATAATGACG
TATGTTCCCATAGTAACGCCAATAGGGACTTTCCATTGACGTCAATGGGTGGAGTATTTACGGTAAACTG
CCCACTTGGCAGTACATCAAGTGTATCATATGCCAAGTACGCCCCCTATTGACGTCAATGACGGTAAATG
GCCCGCCTGGCATTATGCCCAGTACATGACCTTATGGGACTTTCCTACTTGGCAGTACATCTACGTATTA
GTCATCGCTATTACCATGGTGATGCGGTTTTGGCAGTACATCAATGGGCGTGGATAGCGGTTTGACTCAC
GGGGATTTCCAAGTCTCCACCCCATTGACGTCAATGGGAGTTTGTTTTGGCACCAAAATCAACGGGACTT
TCCAAAATGTCGTAACAACTCCGCCCCATTGACGCAAATGGGCGGTAGGCGTGTACGGTGGGAGGTCTAT
ATAAGCAGCGCGTTTTGCCTGTACTGGGTCTCTCTGGTTAGACCAGATCTGAGCCTGGGAGCTCTCTGGC
TAACTAGGGAACCCACTGCTTAAGCCTCAATAAAGCTTGCCTTGAGTGCTTCAAGTAGTGTGTGCCCGTC
TGTTGTGTGACTCTGGTAACTAGAGATCCCTCAGACCCTTTTAGTCAGTGTGGAAAATCTCTAGCAGTGG
CGCCCGAACAGGGACTTGAAAGCGAAAGGGAAACCAGAGGAGCTCTCTCGACGCAGGACTCGGCTTGCTG
AAGCGCGCACGGCAAGAGGCGAGGGGCGGCGACTGGTGAGTACGCCAAAAATTTTGACTAGCGGAGGCTA
GAAGGAGAGAGATGGGTGCGAGAGCGTCAGTATTAAGCGGGGGAGAATTAGATCGCGATGGGAAAAAATT
CGGTTAAGGCCAGGGGGAAAGAAAAAATATAAATTAAAACATATAGTATGGGCAAGCAGGGAGCTAGAAC
GATTCGCAGTTAATCCTGGCCTGTTAGAAACATCAGAAGGCTGTAGACAAATACTGGGACAGCTACAACC
ATCCCTTCAGACAGGATCAGAAGAACTTAGATCATTATATAATACAGTAGCAACCCTCTATTGTGTGCAT
CAAAGGATAGAGATAAAAGACACCAAGGAAGCTTTAGACAAGATAGAGGAAGAGCAAAACAAAAGTAAGA
CCACCGCACAGCAAGCGGCCGGCCGCTGATCTTCAGACCTGGAGGAGGAGATATGAGGGACAATTGGAGA
AGTGAATTATATAAATATAAAGTAGTAAAAATTGAACCATTAGGAGTAGCACCCACCAAGGCAAAGAGAA
GAGTGGTGCAGAGAGAAAAAAGAGCAGTGGGAATAGGAGCTTTGTTCCTTGGGTTCTTGGGAGCAGCAGG
AAGCACTATGGGCGCAGCGTCAATGACGCTGACGGTACAGGCCAGACAATTATTGTCTGGTATAGTGCAG
CAGCAGAACAATTTGCTGAGGGCTATTGAGGCGCAACAGCATCTGTTGCAACTCACAGTCTGGGGCATCA
AGCAGCTCCAGGCAAGAATCCTGGCTGTGGAAAGATACCTAAAGGATCAACAGCTCCTGGGGATTTGGGG
TTGCTCTGGAAAACTCATTTGCACCACTGCTGTGCCTTGGAATGCTAGTTGGAGTAATAAATCTCTGGAA
CAGATTTGGAATCACACGACCTGGATGGAGTGGGACAGAGAAATTAACAATTACACAAGCTTAATACACT
CCTTAATTGAAGAATCGCAAAACCAGCAAGAAAAGAATGAACAAGAATTATTGGAATTAGATAAATGGGC
AAGTTTGTGGAATTGGTTTAACATAACAAATTGGCTGTGGTATATAAAATTATTCATAATGATAGTAGGA
GGCTTGGTAGGTTTAAGAATAGTTTTTGCTGTACTTTCTATAGTGAATAGAGTTAGGCAGGGATATTCAC
CATTATCGTTTCAGACCCACCTCCCAACCCCGAGGGGACCCGACAGGCCCGAAGGAATAGAAGAAGAAGG
TGGAGAGAGAGACAGAGACAGATCCATTCGATTAGTGAACGGATCGGCACTGCGTGCGCCAATTCTGCAG
ACAAATGGCAGTATTCATCCACAATTTTAAAAGAAAAGGGGGGATTGGGGGGTACAGTGCAGGGGAAAGA
ATAGTAGACATAATAGCAACAGACATACAAACTAAAGAATTACAAAAACAAATTACAAAAATTCAAAATT
TTCGGGTTTATTACAGGGACAGCAGAGATCCAGTTTGGTTAGTACCGCGCTCTAGAGATCCGACGCCGCC
ATCTCTAGGCCCGCGCCGGCCCCCTCGCACAGACTTGTGGGAGAAGCTCGGCTACTCCCCTGCCCCGGTT
AATTTGCATATAATATTTCCTAGTAACTATAGAGGCTTAATGTGCGATAAAAGACAGATAATCTGTTCTT
TTTAATACTAGCTACATTTTACATGATAGGCTTGGATTTCTATAAGAGATACAAATACTAAATTATTATT
TTAAAAAACAGCACAAAAGGAAACTCACCCTAACTGTAAAGTAATTGTGTGTTTTGAGACTATAAATATC
CCTTGGAGAAAAGCCTTGTTAACGCGCGGTGACCCTCGAGGTCGACGGTATCGATAAGCTCGCTTCACGA
GATTCCAGCAGGTCGAGGGACCTAATAACTTCGTATAGCATACATTATACGAAGTTATATTAAGGGTTCC
AAGCTTAAGCGGCCGCTGAAAGACCCCACCTGTAGGTTTGGCAAGCTAGCTTAAGTAACGCCATTTTGCA
AGGCATGGAAAATACATAACTGAGAATAGAGAAGTTCAGATCAAGGTTAGGAACAGAGAGACAGCAGAAT
ATGGGCCAACAAGGATATCTGTGGTAAGCAGTTCCTGCCCCGGCTCAGGGCCAAGAACAGATGGTCCCCA
GATGCGGTCCCGCCCTCAGCAGTTTCTAGAGAACCATCAGATGTTTCCAGGGTGCCCCAAGGACCTGAAA
ATGACCCTGTGCCTTATTTGAACTAACCAATCAGTTCGCTTCTCGCTTCTGTTCGCGCGCTTCTGCTCCC
CGAGCTCAATAAAAGAGCCCACAACCCCTCACTCGGCGCGCCAGTCCTCCGATAGACTGCGTCGCCCGGG
TACCCGTATTCCCAATAAAGCCTCTTGCTGTTTGCATCCGAATCGTGGACTCGCTGATCCTTGGGAGGGT
CTCCTCAGATTGATTGACTGCCCACCTCGGGGGTCTTTCATCGAATTCTGCAGTCGACGGTACCGCGGGC
CCGGGATCCGCCACCATGTCCAGCAAGCGGGCCAAAGCCAAGACCACCAAGAAGCGGCCACAGCGGGCCG
ACGACAATGTCTTCGCAATGTTTGACCAGTCCCAGATCCAGGAGTTTAAGGAGGCTTTCAACATGATTGA
CCAGAACCGTGATGGCTTCATTGACAAGGAGGACCTGCACGACATGCTGGCCTCGCTGGGGAAGAACCCC
ACAGACGAATACCTGGAGGGCATGATGAGCGAGGCCCCGGGGCCCATCAACTTCACCATGTTCCTCACCA
TGTTTGGGGAGAAGCTGAACGGCACGGACCCCGAGGATGTGATTCGCAACGCCTTTGCCTGCTTCGACGA
GGAAGCCTCAGGTTTCATCCATGAGGACCACCTCCGGGAGCTGCTCACCACCATGGGTGACCGCTTCACA
GATGAGGAAGTGGACGAGATGTACCGGGAGGCACCCATTGATAAGAAAGGCAACTTCAACTACGTGGAGT
TCACCCGCATCCTCAAACATGGCGCCAAGGATAAAGACGACCAACCGGTCGCCACCATGGTGAGCAAGGG
CGAGGAGCTGTTCACCGGGGTGGTGCCCATCCTGGTCGAGCTGGACGGCGACGTAAACGGCCACAAGTTC
AGCGTGTCCGGCGAGGGCGAGGGCGATGCCACCTACGGCAAGCTGACCCTGAAGTTCATCTGCACCACCG
GCAAGCTGCCCGTGCCCTGGCCCACCCTCGTGACCACCCTGACCTACGGCGTGCAGTGCTTCAGCCGCTA
CCCCGACCACATGAAGCAGCACGACTTCTTCAAGTCCGCCATGCCCGAAGGCTACGTCCAGGAGCGCACC
ATCTTCTTCAAGGACGACGGCAACTACAAGACCCGCGCCGAGGTGAAGTTCGAGGGCGACACCCTGGTGA
ACCGCATCGAGCTGAAGGGCATCGACTTCAAGGAGGACGGCAACATCCTGGGGCACAAGCTGGAGTACAA
CTACAACAGCCACAACGTCTATATCATGGCCGACAAGCAGAAGAACGGCATCAAGGTGAACTTCAAGATC
CGCCACAACATCGAGGACGGCAGCGTGCAGCTCGCCGACCACTACCAGCAGAACACCCCCATCGGCGACG
GCCCCGTGCTGCTGCCCGACAACCACTACCTGAGCACCCAGTCCGCCCTGAGCAAAGACCCCAACGAGAA
GCGCGATCACATGGTCCTGCTGGAGTTCGTGACCGCCGCCGGGATCACTCTCGGCATGGACGAGCTGTAC
AAGTAACCTGCAGGCAATTCGTCGAGGGACCTAATAACTTCGTATAGCATACATTATACGAAGTTATACA
TGTTTAAGGGTTCCGGTTCCACTAGGTACAATTCGATATCAAGCTTATCGATAATCAACCTCTGGATTAC
AAAATTTGTGAAAGATTGACTGGTATTCTTAACTATGTTGCTCCTTTTACGCTATGTGGATACGCTGCTT
TAATGCCTTTGTATCATGCTATTGCTTCCCGTATGGCTTTCATTTTCTCCTCCTTGTATAAATCCTGGTT
GCTGTCTCTTTATGAGGAGTTGTGGCCCGTTGTCAGGCAACGTGGCGTGGTGTGCACTGTGTTTGCTGAC
GCAACCCCCACTGGTTGGGGCATTGCCACCACCTGTCAGCTCCTTTCCGGGACTTTCGCTTTCCCCCTCC
CTATTGCCACGGCGGAACTCATCGCCGCCTGCCTTGCCCGCTGCTGGACAGGGGCTCGGCTGTTGGGCAC
TGACAATTCCGTGGTGTTGTCGGGGAAATCATCGTCCTTTCCTTGGCTGCTCGCCTGTGTTGCCACCTGG
ATTCTGCGCGGGACGTCCTTCTGCTACGTCCCTTCGGCCCTCAATCCAGCGGACCTTCCTTCCCGGCCTG
CTGCCGGCTCTGCGGCCTCTTCCGCGTCTTCGCCTTCGCCCTCAGACGAGTCGGATCTCCCTTTGGGCCG
CCTCCCCGCATCGATACCGTCGACCTCGATCGAGACCTAGAAAAACATGGAGCAATCACAAGTAGCAATA
CAGCAGCTACCAATGCTGATTGTGCCTGGCTAGAAGCACAAGAGGAGGAGGAGGTGGGTTTTCCAGTCAC
ACCTCAGGTACCTTTAAGACCAATGACTTACAAGGCAGCTGTAGATCTTAGCCACTTTTTAAAAGAAAAG
GGGGGACTGGAAGGGCTAATTCACTCCCAACGAAGACAAGATATCCTTGATCTGTGGATCTACCACACAC
AAGGCTACTTCCCTGATTGGCAGAACTACACACCAGGGCCAGGGATCAGATATCCACTGACCTTTGGATG
GTGCTACAAGCTAGTACCAGTTGAGCAAGAGAAGGTAGAAGAAGCCAATGAAGGAGAGAACACCCGCTTG
TTACACCCTGTGAGCCTGCATGGGATGGATGACCCGGAGAGAGAAGTATTAGAGTGGAGGTTTGACAGCC
GCCTAGCATTTCATCACATGGCCCGAGAGCTGCATCCGGACTGTACTGGGTCTCTCTGGTTAGACCAGAT
CTGAGCCTGGGAGCTCTCTGGCTAACTAGGGAACCCACTGCTTAAGCCTCAATAAAGCTTGCCTTGAGTG
CTTCAAGTAGTGTGTGCCCGTCTGTTGTGTGACTCTGGTAACTAGAGATCCCTCAGACCCTTTTAGTCAG
TGTGGAAAATCTCTAGCAGCATGTGAGCAAAAGGCCAGCAAAAGGCCAGGAACCGTAAAAAGGCCGCGTT
GCTGGCGTTTTTCCATAGGCTCCGCCCCCCTGACGAGCATCACAAAAATCGACGCTCAAGTCAGAGGTGG
CGAAACCCGACAGGACTATAAAGATACCAGGCGTTTCCCCCTGGAAGCTCCCTCGTGCGCTCTCCTGTTC
CGACCCTGCCGCTTACCGGATACCTGTCCGCCTTTCTCCCTTCGGGAAGCGTGGCGCTTTCTCATAGCTC
ACGCTGTAGGTATCTCAGTTCGGTGTAGGTCGTTCGCTCCAAGCTGGGCTGTGTGCACGAACCCCCCGTT
CAGCCCGACCGCTGCGCCTTATCCGGTAACTATCGTCTTGAGTCCAACCCGGTAAGACACGACTTATCGC
CACTGGCAGCAGCCACTGGTAACAGGATTAGCAGAGCGAGGTATGTAGGCGGTGCTACAGAGTTCTTGAA
GTGGTGGCCTAACTACGGCTACACTAGAAGAACAGTATTTGGTATCTGCGCTCTGCTGAAGCCAGTTACC
TTCGGAAAAAGAGTTGGTAGCTCTTGATCCGGCAAACAAACCACCGCTGGTAGCGGTGGTTTTTTTGTTT
GCAAGCAGCAGATTACGCGCAGAAAAAAAGGATCTCAAGAAGATCCTTTGATCTTTTCTACGGGGTCTGA
CGCTCAGTGGAACGAAAACTCACGTTAAGGGATTTTGGTCATGAGATTATCAAAAAGGATCTTCACCTAG
ATCCTTTTAAATTAAAAATGAAGTTTTAAATCAATCTAAAGTATATATGAGTAAACTTGGTCTGACAGTT
ACCAATGCTTAATCAGTGAGGCACCTATCTCAGCGATCTGTCTATTTCGTTCATCCATAGTTGCCTGACT
CCCCGTCGTGTAGATAACTACGATACGGGAGGGCTTACCATCTGGCCCCAGTGCTGCAATGATACCGCGA
GACCCACGCTCACCGGCTCCAGATTTATCAGCAATAAACCAGCCAGCCGGAAGGGCCGAGCGCAGAAGTG
GTCCTGCAACTTTATCCGCCTCCATCCAGTCTATTAATTGTTGCCGGGAAGCTAGAGTAAGTAGTTCGCC
AGTTAATAGTTTGCGCAACGTTGTTGCCATTGCTACAGGCATCGTGGTGTCACGCTCGTCGTTTGGTATG
GCTTCATTCAGCTCCGGTTCCCAACGATCAAGGCGAGTTACATGATCCCCCATGTTGTGCAAAAAAGCGG
TTAGCTCCTTCGGTCCTCCGATCGTTGTCAGAAGTAAGTTGGCCGCAGTGTTATCACTCATGGTTATGGC
AGCACTGCATAATTCTCTTACTGTCATGCCATCCGTAAGATGCTTTTCTGTGACTGGTGAGTACTCAACC
AAGTCATTCTGAGAATAGTGTATGCGGCGACCGAGTTGCTCTTGCCCGGCGTCAATACGGGATAATACCG
CGCCACATAGCAGAACTTTAAAAGTGCTCATCATTGGAAAACGTTCTTCGGGGCGAAAACTCTCAAGGAT
CTTACCGCTGTTGAGATCCAGTTCGATGTAACCCACTCGTGCACCCAACTGATCTTCAGCATCTTTTACT
TTCACCAGCGTTTCTGGGTGAGCAAAAACAGGAAGGCAAAATGCCGCAAAAAAGGGAATAAGGGCGACAC
GGAAATGTTGAATACTCATACTCTTCCTTTTTCAATATTATTGAAGCATTTATCAGGGTTATTGTCTCAT
GAGCGGATACATATTTGAATGTATTTAGAAAAATAAACAAATAGGGGTTCC
Features (pLannotate 1.2.2; 25 found; start..end, strand, type, name):
     62..114     -  misc_feature   bom (fragment): basis of mobility region from pBR322
    269..648     +  enhancer       CMV enhancer: human cytomegalovirus immediate early enhancer
    649..848     +  promoter       CMV promoter: human cytomegalovirus (CMV) immediate early promoter
    866..1046    +  LTR            5' LTR (truncated): truncated 5' long terminal repeat (LTR) from HIV-1
   1093..1218    +  misc_feature   HIV-1 Ψ: packaging signal of human immunodeficiency virus type 1
   1202..1540    +  CDS            HIV-1 gag (fragment): gag protein from human immunodeficiency virus 1; gag
   1715..1948    +  misc_feature   RRE: The Rev response element (RRE) of HIV-1 allows for Rev-dependent mRNA export from the nucleus to the cytoplasm.
   2325..2425    +  CDS            Rev (fragment): human immunodeficiency virus 1 (HIV-1) Rev protein; rev; enhances nuclear export of unspliced and incompletely spliced viral mRNAs
   2475..2592    +  misc_feature   cPPT/CTS: central polypurine tract and central termination sequence of HIV-1
   2647..2960    +  promoter       U6 promoter: RNA polymerase III promoter for mouse U6 snRNA (Das et al., 1988)
   2973..3000    -  misc_feature   MCS (fragment): pBluescript multiple cloning site
   3035..3068    +  protein_bind   loxP: Cre-mediated recombination occurs in the 8-bp core sequence (GCATACAT). Cre recombinase
   3097..3611    +  LTR            5' LTR: 5' long terminal repeat from murine embryonic stem cell virus
   3611..3649    +  misc_feature   MCS (fragment): multiple cloning site
   3656..4171    +  CDS            MYL9: MYL9_HUMAN - Also known as MLC2, MRLC1, MYRL2. Experimental evidence at protein level: Swiss-Prot protein existence level 1. Myosin regulatory subunit that plays an important role in regulation of both smooth muscle and nonmuscle cell contractile activity via its phosphorylation. Implicated in cytokinesis, receptor capping, and cell locomotion (PubMed:11942626, PubMed:2526655). In myoblasts, may regulate PIEZO1-dependent cortical actomyosin assembly involved in myotube formation (By similarity). From Homo sapiens (Human).
   4187..4906    +  CDS            EGFP: the original enhanced GFP (Yang et al., 1996) mammalian codon-optimized
   4934..4967    +  protein_bind   loxP: Cre-mediated recombination occurs in the 8-bp core sequence (GCATACAT). Cre recombinase
   5000..5023    +  misc_feature   MCS (fragment): pBluescript multiple cloning site
   5023..5609    +  misc_feature   WPRE: woodchuck hepatitis virus posttranscriptional regulatory element
   5610..5629    +  misc_feature   MCS (fragment): pBluescript multiple cloning site
   5631..6131    +  CDS            nef (fragment): NEF_HV1LA - Experimental evidence at protein level: Swiss-Prot protein existence level 1. Extracellular Nef protein targets CD4(+) T-lymphocytes for apoptosis by interacting with CXCR4 surface receptors. From Human immunodeficiency virus type 1 group M subtype B (isolate Lai) (HIV-1).
   6138..6318    +  LTR            5' LTR (truncated): truncated 5' long terminal repeat (LTR) from HIV-1
   6380..6968    -  rep_origin     ori: high-copy-number ColE1/pMB1/pBR322/pUC origin of replication
   7139..7999    -  CDS            AmpR: β-lactamase; bla; confers resistance to ampicillin, carbenicillin, and related antibiotics
   8000..3       -  promoter       AmpR promoter (across the origin): bla
