[The description below was written by a language model from this plasmid's Addgene catalogue record and pLannotate feature annotations shown in this document.]
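Description:
pLL5.0-MRLC-DD-GFP is an HIV-1-based lentiviral transfer plasmid built on the pLL5.0 backbone for expressing a phosphomimetic mutant of human myosin regulatory light chain (MRLC1/MYL9) fused to EGFP. It is maintained in E. coli through a high-copy ColE1/pUC-type origin and selected with ampicillin via the β-lactamase gene. The viral portion has a CMV enhancer/promoter placed upstream of a truncated HIV-1 5' LTR, which drives production of the genomic RNA in packaging cells. This is followed by the Ψ packaging signal with a gag fragment, the Rev response element for Rev-dependent nuclear export, and the cPPT/CTS. A WPRE, which enhances transcript expression, lies downstream of the payload, ahead of a nef fragment and the 3' copy of the truncated LTR.

Within the vector, a mouse U6 RNA polymerase III promoter sits next to a short cloning-site remnant. The feature table annotates no hairpin there, so this shRNA position appears to be unused, although the record does not say so explicitly. The expression cassette is driven by an internal 5' LTR from murine embryonic stem cell virus, which corresponds to the "5' LTR" promoter listed in the catalogue. This promoter transcribes the MYL9 coding sequence carrying the T18D and S19D substitutions, joined at its C terminus to EGFP. Aspartate at these two regulatory phosphorylation sites is a standard way of mimicking the phosphorylated, activated light chain. Two same-orientation loxP sites flank the promoter–MRLC–EGFP unit, so Cre recombinase could in principle excise it. The construct is intended for lentiviral delivery of a fluorescently trackable MRLC-DD protein, and the associated work concerns RhoA contractile signalling and epithelial cell extrusion.
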