Addgene plasmid #187260: pLL5.0-MRLC-DD-GFP
Purpose: Lentiviral expression of myosin regulatory light chain-DD mutant
Depositing lab: Alpha Yap. Depositing organization: University of Queensland, Institute for Molecular Bioscience. Publication: Snail induces epithelial cell extrusion by regulating RhoA contractile signalling and cell-matrix adhesion. Wee K, Hediyeh-Zadeh S, Duszyc K, Verma S, N Nanavati B, Khare S, Varma A, Daly RJ, Yap AS, Davis MJ, Budnar S. J Cell Sci. 2020 Jul 6;133(13). pii: jcs.235622. doi: 10.1242/jcs.235622. PubMed 32467325.
Backbone
  Vector backbone: pLL5.0
  Backbone size w/o insert (bp): 6850
  Vector type: Lentiviral
Growth in bacteria
  Bacterial resistance: Ampicillin, 100 μg/mL
  Growth temperature: 37°C
  Growth strain: NEB Stable
  Copy number: High Copy
Gene/Insert
  Gene/Insert name: MRLC1 (alt name: MYL9 (a.k.a. LC20, MLC-2C, MLC2, MMIHS4, MRLC1, MYRL2))
  Species: H. sapiens (human)
  Insert size (bp): 1249
  Mutation: T18D, S19D
  Entrez Gene: MYL9 (a.k.a. LC20, MLC-2C, MLC2, MMIHS4, MRLC1, MYRL2)
  Promoter: 5' LTR
  Tag / fusion protein: EGFP (C terminal on insert)
  Cloning method: Restriction Enzyme; 5′ cloning site BamH1 (not destroyed); 3′ cloning site BsrG1 (not destroyed)
  Sequencing primers: 5′ MRLC-DD Fwd Seq Primer; 3′ EGFP Rev Seq Primer
Resource information
  A portion of this plasmid was derived from a plasmid made by: Plasmid made by Kenneth Wee
Terms and licenses: Academic/Nonprofit Terms; Industry Terms: Not Available to Industry
How to cite: pLL5.0-MRLC-DD-GFP was a gift from Alpha Yap (Addgene plasmid # 187260 ; http://n2t.net/addgene:187260 ; RRID:Addgene_187260)
